Addgene plasmid #153531: AAV-EF1α1.1-SomArchon-GFP
Purpose: AAV-mediated expression of SomArchon-GFP under the EF1α1.1 promoter.
Depositing lab: Edward Boyden. Depositing organization: Massachusetts Institute of Technology. Publication: Population imaging of neural activity in awake behaving mice. Piatkevich KD, Bensussen S, Tseng HA, Shroff SN, Lopez-Huerta VG, Park D, Jung EE, Shemesh OA, Straub C, Gritton HJ, Romano MF, Costa E, Sabatini BL, Fu Z, Boyden ES, Han X. Nature. 2019 Oct;574(7778):413-417. doi: 10.1038/s41586-019-1641-1. Epub 2019 Oct 9. PubMed 31597963.
Backbone
  Vector backbone: AAV- EF1α1.1
  Backbone manufacturer: Epoch
  Backbone size w/o insert (bp): 4974
  Total vector size (bp): 6798
  Vector type: Mammalian Expression, AAV
Growth in bacteria
  Bacterial resistance: Ampicillin, 100 μg/mL
  Growth temperature: 37°C
  Growth strain: NEB Stable
  Growth instructions: Can use DH5alpha at 37°C or Stbl3 at 30°C. Carbenicillin is preferred over ampicillin. In DH5alpha this plasmid may act more like a high copy plasmid, although in Stbl3 it may act more like a low copy plasmid.
  Copy number: High Copy
Gene/Insert
  Gene/Insert name: SomArchon-GFP
  Insert size (bp): 1824
  GenBank ID: MN091368.1
  Promoter: EF1α1.1
  Tag / fusion protein: KGC (C terminal on insert); GFP (C terminal on insert); ER2 (C terminal on insert)
  Cloning method: Restriction Enzyme; 5′ cloning site BamHI (not destroyed); 3′ cloning site EcoRI (not destroyed)
  Sequencing primers: 5′ ggatcttggttcattctcaag; 3′ aaagagacagcaaccagg
Terms and licenses: Academic/Nonprofit Terms; Industry Terms: Not Available to Industry
Depositor comments: The plasmid is fully sequenced in the coding sequence regions (opsin-fluorophore and important flanking regions). Multiple digestions were done to verify the vector structure. The construct and the virus were both tested in vitro.
How to cite: AAV-EF1α1.1-SomArchon-GFP was a gift from Edward Boyden (Addgene plasmid # 153531 ; http://n2t.net/addgene:153531 ; RRID:Addgene_153531)
