[The description below was written by a language model from this plasmid's Addgene catalogue record and pLannotate feature annotations shown in this document.]
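Description:
AAV-EF1α1.1-SomArchon-GFP is a 6.8 kb AAV transfer plasmid for mammalian expression, built on an AAV-EF1α1.1 backbone. It is propagated in E. coli through a high-copy ColE1/pUC-type origin and selected with the β-lactamase (AmpR) gene. An f1 phage origin and short lacZα and lacI remnants are left over from the parental cloning vector. Two AAV2 inverted terminal repeats flank the expression cassette and define the segment that is replicated and packaged into recombinant AAV particles when rep, cap and helper functions are supplied in trans. As with other ITR-containing plasmids, these repeats are recombination-prone, consistent with the recorded use of a stability-oriented bacterial strain.

Between the ITRs, the EF1α1.1 promoter, annotated as the human EF-1α core promoter with portions of its first intron, drives the 1.8 kb SomArchon-GFP insert cloned between BamHI and EcoRI. The open reading frame begins with an archaerhodopsin-3-derived opsin from Halorubrum sodomense. It is followed by a KGC trafficking segment from the Kir2.1 (KCNJ2) channel, then EGFP and a fragment of the Kv2.1 (Kcnb1) potassium channel. The record also lists a C-terminal ER2 tag, which is not separately annotated in the feature table. From general knowledge, the Kir2.1-derived motifs promote membrane trafficking, and the Kv2.1 fragment restricts the protein to the neuronal soma. GFP marks expressing cells. A WPRE and an SV40 polyadenylation signal downstream enhance transcript stability and processing. The associated publication concerns population imaging of neural activity in awake behaving mice, so the construct serves as a virally delivered, soma-targeted genetically encoded voltage indicator. The depositor notes that both the plasmid and the derived virus were tested in vitro.
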