Features (pLannotate 1.2.2; 19 found; start..end, strand, type, name):
    182..770     -  rep_origin     ori: high-copy-number ColE1/pMB1/pBR322/pUC origin of replication
    941..1801    -  CDS            AmpR: β-lactamase; bla; confers resistance to ampicillin, carbenicillin, and related antibiotics
   1802..1906    -  promoter       AmpR promoter: bla
   1959..2387    -  rep_origin     f1 ori (sequence partly withheld): f1 bacteriophage origin of replication; arrow indicates direction of (+) strand synthesis
   2392..2461    -  CDS            lacZα (fragment): LacZα fragment of β-galactosidase; lacZ fragment
   2456..2588    -  repeat_region  AAV2 ITR (fragment): inverted terminal repeat of adeno-associated virus serotype 2 inverted
   2680..2891    +  promoter       EF-1α core promoter: core promoter for human elongation factor EF-1α
   2892..3001    +  intron         EF-1α intron A (fragment): intron upstream of the start codon of human EF-1α
   3627..3830    +  intron         EF-1α intron A: truncated intron upstream of the start codon of human EF-1α
   3861..4625    +  CDS            aop3: BACR3_HALSD - Experimental evidence at protein level: Swiss-Prot protein existence level 1. Light-driven proton pump. From Halorubrum sodomense.
   4659..4718    +  CDS            KCNJ2 (fragment): KCNJ2_HUMAN - Also known as IRK1. Experimental evidence at protein level: Swiss-Prot protein existence level 1. Probably participates in establishing action potential waveform and excitability of neuronal and muscle tissues. Inward rectifier potassium channels are characterized by a greater tendency to allow potassium to flow into the cell rather than out of it. Their voltage dependence is regulated by the concentration of extracellular potassium; as external potassium is raised, the voltage range of the channel opening shifts to more positive voltages. The inward rectification is mainly due t
   4717..5432    +  CDS            EGFP (fragment): the original enhanced GFP (Yang et al., 1996) mammalian codon-optimized
   5448..5645    +  CDS            Kcnb1 (fragment): KCNB1_RAT - Experimental evidence at protein level: Swiss-Prot protein existence level 1. Voltage-gated potassium channel that mediates transmembrane potassium transport in excitable membranes, primarily in the brain, but also in the pancreas and cardiovascular system. Contributes to the regulation of the action potential (AP) repolarization, duration and frequency of repetitive AP firing in neurons, muscle cells and endocrine cells and plays a role in homeostatic attenuation of electrical excitability throughout the brain (PubMed:10024359, PubMed:10618149, PubMed:12451110, PubMed:17379638, Pu
   5676..5700    +  misc_feature   MCS (fragment): pBluescript multiple cloning site
   5700..6288    +  misc_feature   WPRE: woodchuck hepatitis virus posttranscriptional regulatory element
   6331..6452    -  polyA_signal   SV40 poly(A) signal: SV40 polyadenylation signal
   6475..6543    -  CDS            large T antigen (fragment): large T antigen from SV40 (simian virus 40)
   6614..6747    +  repeat_region  AAV2 ITR: inverted terminal repeat of adeno-associated virus serotype 2 inverted
   6741..6797    -  CDS            lacI (fragment): lac repressor; lacI; The lac repressor binds to the lac operator to inhibit transcription in E. coli. This inhibition can be relieved by adding lactose or isopropyl-β-D-thiogalactopyranoside (IPTG).
>Addgene plasmid #153531 | AAV-EF1α1.1-SomArchon-GFP | addgene full sequence | sequence record 323611 | Addgene NGS Result
CTTCCGCTTCCTCGCTCACTGACTCGCTGCGCTCGGTCGTTCGGCTGCGGCGAGCGGTATCAGCTCACTC
AAAGGCGGTAATACGGTTATCCACAGAATCAGGGGATAACGCAGGAAAGAACATGTGAGCAAAAGGCCAG
CAAAAGGCCAGGAACCGTAAAAAGGCCGCGTTGCTGGCGTTTTTCCATAGGCTCCGCCCCCCTGACGAGC
ATCACAAAAATCGACGCTCAAGTCAGAGGTGGCGAAACCCGACAGGACTATAAAGATACCAGGCGTTTCC
CCCTGGAAGCTCCCTCGTGCGCTCTCCTGTTCCGACCCTGCCGCTTACCGGATACCTGTCCGCCTTTCTC
CCTTCGGGAAGCGTGGCGCTTTCTCATAGCTCACGCTGTAGGTATCTCAGTTCGGTGTAGGTCGTTCGCT
CCAAGCTGGGCTGTGTGCACGAACCCCCCGTTCAGCCCGACCGCTGCGCCTTATCCGGTAACTATCGTCT
TGAGTCCAACCCGGTAAGACACGACTTATCGCCACTGGCAGCAGCCACTGGTAACAGGATTAGCAGAGCG
AGGTATGTAGGCGGTGCTACAGAGTTCTTGAAGTGGTGGCCTAACTACGGCTACACTAGAAGAACAGTAT
TTGGTATCTGCGCTCTGCTGAAGCCAGTTACCTTCGGAAAAAGAGTTGGTAGCTCTTGATCCGGCAAACA
AACCACCGCTGGTAGCGGTGGTTTTTTTGTTTGCAAGCAGCAGATTACGCGCAGAAAAAAAGGATCTCAA
GAAGATCCTTTGATCTTTTCTACGGGGTCTGACGCTCAGTGGAACGAAAACTCACGTTAAGGGATTTTGG
TCATGAGATTATCAAAAAGGATCTTCACCTAGATCCTTTTAAATTAAAAATGAAGTTTTAAATCAATCTA
AAGTATATATGAGTAAACTTGGTCTGACAGTTACCAATGCTTAATCAGTGAGGCACCTATCTCAGCGATC
TGTCTATTTCGTTCATCCATAGTTGCCTGACTCCCCGTCGTGTAGATAACTACGATACGGGAGGGCTTAC
CATCTGGCCCCAGTGCTGCAATGATACCGCGAGACCCACGCTCACCGGCTCCAGATTTATCAGCAATAAA
CCAGCCAGCCGGAAGGGCCGAGCGCAGAAGTGGTCCTGCAACTTTATCCGCCTCCATCCAGTCTATTAAT
TGTTGCCGGGAAGCTAGAGTAAGTAGTTCGCCAGTTAATAGTTTGCGCAACGTTGTTGCCATTGCTACAG
GCATCGTGGTGTCACGCTCGTCGTTTGGTATGGCTTCATTCAGCTCCGGTTCCCAACGATCAAGGCGAGT
TACATGATCCCCCATGTTGTGCAAAAAAGCGGTTAGCTCCTTCGGTCCTCCGATCGTTGTCAGAAGTAAG
TTGGCCGCAGTGTTATCACTCATGGTTATGGCAGCACTGCATAATTCTCTTACTGTCATGCCATCCGTAA
GATGCTTTTCTGTGACTGGTGAGTACTCAACCAAGTCATTCTGAGAATAGTGTATGCGGCGACCGAGTTG
CTCTTGCCCGGCGTCAATACGGGATAATACCGCGCCACATAGCAGAACTTTAAAAGTGCTCATCATTGGA
AAACGTTCTTCGGGGCGAAAACTCTCAAGGATCTTACCGCTGTTGAGATCCAGTTCGATGTAACCCACTC
GTGCACCCAACTGATCTTCAGCATCTTTTACTTTCACCAGCGTTTCTGGGTGAGCAAAAACAGGAAGGCA
AAATGCCGCAAAAAAGGGAATAAGGGCGACACGGAAATGTTGAATACTCATACTCTTCCTTTTTCAATAT
TATTGAAGCATTTATCAGGGTTATTGTCTCATGAGCGGATACATATTTGAATGTATTTAGAAAAATAAAC
AAATAGGGGTTCCGCGCACATTTCCCCGAAAAGTGCCACCTAAATTGTAAGCGTTAATATTTTGTTAAAA
TTCGCGTTAAATTTTTGTTAAATCAGCTCATTTTTTAACCAATAGGCCGAAATCGGCAAAATCCCTTATA
AATCAAAAGAATAGACCGAGATAGGGT
[37 nt withheld, positions 2058-2094]
AAAGAACGTGGACTCCAACGTCAAAGG
[49 nt withheld, positions 2122-2170]
T
[91 nt withheld, positions 2172-2262]
G
[124 nt withheld, positions 2264-2387]
CCCATTCGCCATTCAGGCTGCGCAACTGTTGGGAAGGGCGATCGGTGCGGGCCTCTTCGCTATTACGCCA
GCTGCGCGCTCGCTCGCTCACTGAGGCCGCCCGGGCAAAGCCCGGGCGTCGGGCGACCTTTGGTCGCCCG
GCCTCAGTGAGCGAGCGAGCGCGCAGAGAGGGAGTGGCCAACTCCATCACTAGGGGTTCCTTGTAGTTAA
TGATTAACCCGCCATGCTACTTATCTACGTAGCCATGCTCTAGGAAGATCGTAGGTTAATTAAGGCTCCG
GTGCCCGTCAGTGGGCAGAGCGCACATCGCCCACAGTCCCCGAGAAGTTGGGGGGAGGGGTCGGCAATTG
AACCGGTGCCTAGAGAAGGTGGCGCGGGGTAAACTGGGAAAGTGATGTCGTGTACTGGCTCCGCCTTTTT
CCCGAGGGTGGGGGAGAACCGTATATAAGTGCAGTAGTCGCCGTGAACGTTCTTTTTCGCAACGGGTTTG
CCGCCAGAACACAGGTAAGTGCCGTGTGTGGTTCCCGCGGGCCTGGCCTCTTTACGGGTTATGGCCCTTG
CGTGCCTTGAATTACTTCCACCTGGCTGCAGTACGTGATTCTTGATCCCGAGCTTCGGGTTGGAAGTGGG
TGGGAGAGTTCGAGGCCTTGCGCTTAAGGAGCCCCTTCGCCTCGTGCTTGAGTTGAGGCCTGGCCTGGGC
GCTGGGGCCGCCGCGTGCGAATCTGGTGGCACCTTCGCGCCTGTCTCGCTGCTTTCGATAAGTCTCTAGC
CATTTAAAATTTTTGATGACCTGCTGCGACGCTTTTTTTCTGGCAAGATAGTCTTGTAAATGCGGGCCAA
GATCTGCACACTGGTATTTCGGTTTTTGGGGCCGCGGGCGGCGACGGGGCCCGTGCGTCCCAGCGCACAT
GTTCGACGAGGCGGGGCCTGCGAGCGCGGCCACCGAGAATCGGACGGGGGTAGTCTCAAGCTGGCCGGCC
TGCTCTGGTGCCTGGCCTCGCGCCGCCGTGTATCGCCCCGCCCTGGGCGGCAAGGCTGGCCCGGTCGGCA
CCAGTTGCGTGAGCGGAAAGATGGCCGCTTCCCGGCCCTGCTGCAGGGAGCTCAAAATGGAGGACGCGGC
GCTCGGGAGAGCGGGCGGGTGAGTCACCCACACAAAGGAAAAGGGCCTTTCCGTCCTCAGCCGTCGCTTC
ATGTGACTCCACGGAGTACCGGGCGCCGTCCAGGCACCTCGATTAGTTCTCGAGCTTTTGGAGTACGTCG
TCTTTAGGTTGGGGGGAGGGGTTTTATGCGATGGAGTTTCCCCACACTGAGTGGGTGGAGACTGAAGTTA
GGCCAGCTTGGCACTTGATGTAATTCTCCTTGGAATTTGCCCTTTTTGAGTTTGGATCTTGGTTCATTCT
CAAGCCTCAGACAGTGGTTCAAAGTTTTTTTCTTCCATTTCAGGTGTCGTGAGGATCCGCCACCATGGTT
TCTATCGCACTGCAGGCTGGTTATGACCTCCTCGGAGATGGTAGACCTGAAAGTCTGTGGCTCGGAATTG
GTACACTGCTGATGCTGATCGGAACCTTCTACTTCCTGGTTAGAGCGTGGGGAGAGACTGACAAGGATGC
ACGGGAGTACTACGCAGTGACAATCCTGGTCAGCGGTATTGCCAGTGCAGCTTATCTGTCAATGTTCTTT
GGTATTGGCCTCACAGAGGTGCCAGTAGGTGGAGAGATGCTGAACATCTACTACGCAAGATACGCACAGT
GGCTGTTCACTACACCACTGTTGCTGCTGCACCTGGCACTCCTGGCCAAAGTTGATAGAGTGACCATCGG
CACTCTCGTTGGCGTCGATGCTCTGATGATTGTCACAGGCCTGATAGGAACACTGTCACATACTGCCATT
GCCAGATACTCTTGGTGGCTGTTCTCAACTATCTGTATGATCGTCGTTCTGTATGTCCTGGCCACTTCTC
TGCGGTCAGCCGCTAAGGAGAGAGGCCCAGAGGTTGCCTCAACCTTCAACATCCTCACCGCACTGGTTCT
GGTCCTGTGGACTGCTTACCCTATCATCTGGATTATCGGCACCGAGGGTGCCGGAGTTGTGGGCCTGGGA
ATCGAAACTTTGCTGTTCATGGTGCTGGACGTCACCGCCAAGGTGGGCTTCGGTTTTATCCTGCTCAGGT
CAAGAGCCATTCTGCAAGATACAGAAGCACCTGAACCTTCAGCTGGAGCTGATACCGGTGCCGCCGACCG
CCCGGTAGTAGCAGTGAGCAAGGCGGCCGCCAAGAGCAGGATCACCAGCGAGGGCGAGTACATCCCCCTG
GACCAGATCGACATCAACGTGGTGAGCAAGGGCGAGGAGCTGTTCACCGGGGTGGTGCCCATCCTGGTCG
AGCTGGACGGCGACGTAAACGGCCACAAGTTCAGCGTGTCCGGCGAGGGCGAGGGCGATGCCACCTACGG
CAAGCTGACCCTGAAGTTCATTTGCACCACCGGCAAGCTGCCCGTGCCCTGGCCCACCCTCGTGACCACC
CTGACCTACGGCGTGCAGTGCTTCAGCCGCTACCCCGACCACATGAAGCAGCACGACTTCTTCAAGTCCG
CCATGCCCGAAGGCTACGTCCAGGAGCGCACCATCTTCTTCAAGGACGACGGCAACTACAAGACCCGCGC
CGAGGTGAAGTTCGAGGGCGACACCCTGGTGAACCGCATCGAGCTGAAGGGCATCGACTTCAAGGAGGAC
GGCAACATCCTGGGGCACAAGCTGGAGTACAACTACAACAGCCACAACGTCTATATCATGGCCGACAAGC
AGAAGAACGGCATCAAGGTGAACTTCAAGATCCGCCACAACATCGAGGACGGCAGCGTGCAGCTCGCCGA
CCACTACCAGCAGAACACCCCCATCGGCGACGGCCCCGTGCTGCTGCCCGACAACCACTACCTGAGCACC
CAGTCCGCCCTGAGCAAAGACCCCAACGAGAAGCGCGATCACATGGTCCTGCTGGAGTTCGTGACCGCCG
CCGGGATCACTCTCGGCATGGACGAGCTGTACAAGGGTGGGAGCGGAGGTACCCAGAGCCAGCCTATCCT
GAACACCAAGGAGATGGCCCCTCAGAGCAAGCCTCCTGAGGAGCTGGAGATGAGCAGCATGCCTAGCCCT
GTGGCCCCTCTGCCTGCCAGGACCGAGGGCGTGATCGACATGAGGAGCATGAGCAGCATCGACAGCTTCA
TCAGCTGCGCCACCGACTTCCCTGAGGCCACCAGGTTCTACAAGTTCTGCTACGAGAACGAGGTGTAAGA
ATTCGATATCAAGCTTATCGATAATCAACCTCTGGATTACAAAATTTGTGAAAGATTGACTGGTATTCTT
AACTATGTTGCTCCTTTTACGCTATGTGGATACGCTGCTTTAATGCCTTTGTATCATGCTATTGCTTCCC
GTATGGCTTTCATTTTCTCCTCCTTGTATAAATCCTGGTTGCTGTCTCTTTATGAGGAGTTGTGGCCCGT
TGTCAGGCAACGTGGCGTGGTGTGCACTGTGTTTGCTGACGCAACCCCCACTGGTTGGGGCATTGCCACC
ACCTGTCAGCTCCTTTCCGGGACTTTCGCTTTCCCCCTCCCTATTGCCACGGCGGAACTCATCGCCGCCT
GCCTTGCCCGCTGCTGGACAGGGGCTCGGCTGTTGGGCACTGACAATTCCGTGGTGTTGTCGGGGAAATC
ATCGTCCTTTCCTTGGCTGCTCGCCTGTGTTGCCACCTGGATTCTGCGCGGGACGTCCTTCTGCTACGTC
CCTTCGGCCCTCAATCCAGCGGACCTTCCTTCCCGCGGCCTGCTGCCGGCTCTGCGGCCTCTTCCGCGTC
TTCGCCTTCGCCCTCAGACGAGTCGGATCTCCCTTTGGGCCGCCTCCCCGCATCGATACCGTCGACCCGG
GCGGCCGCTTCGAGCAGACATGATAAGATACATTGATGAGTTTGGACAAACCACAACTAGAATGCAGTGA
AAAAAATGCTTTATTTGTGAAATTTGTGATGCTATTGCTTTATTTGTAACCATTATAAGCTGCAATAAAC
AAGTTAACAACAACAATTGCATTCATTTTATGTTTCAGGTTCAGGGGGAGATGTGGGAGGTTTTTTAAAG
CAAGTAAAACCTCTACAAATGTGGTAAAATCGATAAGGATCTTCCTAGAGCATGGCTACGTAGATAAGTA
GCATGGCGGGTTAATCATTAACTACAAGGAACCCCTAGTGATGGAGTTGGCCACTCCCTCTCTGCGCGCT
CGCTCGCTCACTGAGGCCGGGCGACCAAAGGTCGCCCGACGCCCGGGCTTTGCCCGGGCGGCCTCAGTGA
GCGAGCGAGCGCGCAGCTGCATTAATGAATCGGCCAACGCGCGGGGAGAGGCGGTTTGCGTATTGGGCGC
T
